>Addgene plasmid #204133 | pJBL814 | addgene full sequence | sequence record 403407 | Addgene NGS Result
CCACTGATTTGAGCGTCAGATTTCGTGATGCTTGTCAGGGGGGCGGAGCCTATGGAAAAACGGCTTTGCC
GCGGCCCTCTCACTTCCCTGTTAAGTATCTTCCTGGCATCTTCCAGGAAATCTCCGCCCCGTTCGTAAGC
CATTTCCGCTCGCCGCAGTCGAACGACCGAGCGTAGCGAGTCAGTGAGCGAGGAAGCGGAATATATCCTG
TATCACATATTCTGCTGACGCACCGGTGCAGCCTTTTTTCTCCTGCCACATGAAGCACTTCACTGACACC
CTCATCAGTGCCAACATAGTAAGCCAGTATACACTCCGCTAGCGCTGATGTCCGGCGGTGCTTTTGCCGT
TACGCACCACCCCGTCAGTAGCTGAACAGGAGGGACAGCTGATAGAAACAGAAGCCACTGGAGCACCTCA
AAAACACCATCATACACTAAATCAGTAAGTTGGCAGCATCACCCGACGCACTTTGCGCCGAATAAATACC
TGTGACGGAAGATCACTTCGCAGAATAAATAAATCCTGGTGTCCCTGTTGATACCGGGAAGCCCTGGGCC
AACTTTTGGCGAAAATGAGACGTTGATCGGAGGCTTGGATTCTCACCAATAAAAAACGCCCGGCGGCAAC
CGAGCGTTCTGAACAAATCCAGATGGAGTTCTGAGGTCATTACTGGATCTATCAACAGGAGTCCAAGCGA
GCTCGATATCAAATTACGCCCCGCCCTGCCACTCATCGCAGTACTGTTGTAATTCATTAAGCATTCTGCC
GACATGGAAGCCATCACAAACGGCATGATGAACCTGAATCGCCAGCGGCATCAGCACCTTGTCGCCTTGC
GTATAATATTTGCCCATGGTGAAAACGGGGGCGAAGAAGTTGTCCATATTGGCCACGTTTAAATCAAAAC
TGGTGAAACTCACCCAGGGATTGGCTGAGACGAAAAACATATTCTCAATAAACCCTTTAGGGAAATAGGC
CAGGTTTTCACCGTAACACGCCACATCTTGCGAATATATGTGTAGAAACTGCCGGAAATCGTCGTGGTAT
TCACTCCAGAGCGATGAAAACGTTTCAGTTTGCTCATGGAAAACGGTGTAACAAGGGTGAACACTATCCC
ATATCACCAGCTCACCGTCTTTCATTGCCATACGAAATTCCGGATGAGCATTCATCAGGCGGGCAAGAAT
GTGAATAAAGGCCGGATAAAACTTGTGCTTATTTTTCTTTACGGTCTTTAAAAAGGCCGTAATATCCAGC
TGAACGGTCTGGTTATAGGTACATTGAGCAACTGACTGAAATGCCTCAAAATGTTCTTTACGATGCCATT
GGGATATATCAACGGTGGTATATCCAGTGATTTTTTTCTCCATTTTAGCTTCCTTAGCTCCTGAAAATCT
CGATAACTCAAAAAATACGCCCGGTAGTGATCTTATTTCATTATGGTGAAAGTTGGAACCTCTTACGTGC
CCGATCAACTGCAGTCTAGACTCGAGTAAGGATCCCAAAACCGTACCCTAGGTATAAACGCAGAAAGGCC
CACCCGAAGGTGAGCCAGTGTGACTCTAGTAGAGAGCGTTCACCGACAAACAACAGATAAAACGAAAGGC
CCAGTCTTTCGACTGAGCCTTTCGTTTTATTTGATGCCTGGAGATCCTTACTCGAGTTTGGATCCTTATT
TGTAGAGCTCATCCATGCCATGTGTAATCCCAGCAGCAGTTACAAACTCAAGAAGGACCATGTGGTCACG
CTTTTCGTTGGGATCTTTCGAAAGGACAGATTGTGTCGACAGGTAATGGTTGTCTGGTAAAAGGACAGGG
CCATCGCCAATTGGAGTATTTTGTTGATAATGGTCTGCTAGTTGAACGGAACCATCTTCAACGTTGTGGC
GAATTTTGAAGTTAGCTTTGATTCCATTCTTTTGTTTGTCTGCCGTGATGTATACATTGTGTGAGTTAAA
GTTGTACTCGAGTTTGTGTCCAAGAATGTTTCCATCTTCTTTAAAATCAATACCCTTTAACTCGATACGA
TTAACAAGGGTATCACCTTCAAACTTGACTTCAGCACGCGTCTTGTAGGTCCCGTCATCTTTGAAAGATA
TAGTGCGTTCCTGTACATAACCTTCGGGCATGGCACTCTTGAAAAAGTCATGCCGTTTCATGTGATCCGG
ATAACGGGAAAAGCATTGAACACCATAGGTCAGAGTAGTGACAAGTGTTGGCCACGGAACAGGTAGTTTT
CCAGTAGTGCAAATAAATTTAAGGGTGAGTTTTCCGTTTGTAGCATCACCTTCACCCTCTCCACGGACAG
AAAATTTGTGCCCATTAACATCACCATCTAATTCAACAAGAATTGGGACAACTCCAGTGAAAAGTTCTTC
TCCTTTGCTCATAGATCCTTCCTCCTAAAAAAATAGGCCTCTACCAGTAGTGATACTGGTAGAGGCCATT
AGCTAAGCAGCGTTTATGGCGGGCCTCATCGCCTATAAACTAGTATTATACCTAGGACTGAGCTAGCTGT
CAAAGATCTTTAGAATTCAGCCGGAAGCATAAAGTGTAAAGCCTCTCGGCGCGCCATCGGAAGCTTATCG
ATGATAAGCTGTCAAACATGAGAATTACAACTTATATCGTATGGGGCTGACTTCAGGTGCTACATTTGAA
GAGATAAATTGCACTGAAATCTAGAAATATTTTATCTGATTAATAAGATGATCTTCTTGAGATCGTTTTG
GTCTGCGCGTAATCTCTTGCTCTGAAAACGAAAAAACCGCCTTGCAGGGCGGTTTTTCGAAGGTTCTCTG
AGCTACCAACTCTTTGAACCGAGGTAACTGGCTTGGAGGAGCGCAGTCACCAAAACTTGTCCTTTCAGTT
TAGCCTTAACCGGCGCATGACTTCAAGACTAACTCCTCTAAATCAATTACCAGTGGCTGCTGCCAGTGGT
GCTTTTGCATGTCTTTCCGGGTTGGACTCAAGACGATAGTTACCGGATAAGGCGCAGCGGTCGGACTGAA
CGGGGGGTTCGTGCATACAGTCCAGCTTGGAGCGAACTGCCTACCCGGAACTGAGTGTCAGGCGTGGAAT
GAGACAAACGCGGCCATAACAGCGGAATGACACCGGTAAACCGAAAGGCAGGAACAGGAGAGCGCACGAG
GGAGCCGCCAGGGGGAAACGCCTGGTATCTTTATAGTCCTGTCGGGTTTCGCCA
Features (pLannotate 1.2.2; 13 found; start..end, strand, type, name):
    146..201     +  rep_origin     RSF ori (fragment): Plasmids containing the RSF 1030 origin of replication can be propagated in E. coli cells that contain additional plasmids with compatible origins.
    320..463     -  mobile_element IS1 (fragment): prokaryotic transposable element IS1
    599..693     -  terminator     lambda t0 terminator: transcription terminator from phage lambda
    717..1373    -  CDS            cat: CAT_ECOLX - Experimental evidence at protein level: Swiss-Prot protein existence level 1. This enzyme is an effector of chloramphenicol resistance in bacteria. From Escherichia coli. This protein is used as a marker in many commonly used cloning vectors, such as pACYC184.
   1374..1471    -  promoter       cat promoter: promoter of the E. coli cat gene encoding chloramphenicol acetyltransferase
   1529..1556    -  terminator     T7Te terminator: phage T7 early transcription terminator
   1572..1643    -  terminator     rrnB T1 terminator: transcription terminator T1 from the E. coli rrnB gene
   1679..2392    -  CDS            Superfolder GFP: Superfolder GFP is a basic (constitutively fluorescent) green fluorescent protein published in 2005, derived from Aequorea victoria. It is reported to be a very rapidly-maturing weak dimer.
   2432..2491    -  ncRNA          Fluoride: Accession: RF01734 - Fluoride riboswitch
   2489..2523    -  promoter       J23119(SpeI) promoter: bacterial promoter (Registry of Standard Biological Parts BBa J23119) modified to end with an SpeI site
   2539..2560    -  promoter       lac UV5 promoter (fragment): E. coli lac promoter with an "up" mutation
   2581..2605    -  promoter       tet promoter (fragment): E. coli promoter for tetracycline efflux protein gene
   2717..58      +  rep_origin     p15A ori (across the origin): Plasmids containing the medium-copy-number p15A origin of replication can be propagated in E. coli cells that contain a second plasmid with the ColE1 origin.
