[The description below was written by a language model from this plasmid's Addgene catalogue record and pLannotate feature annotations shown in this document.]
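Description:
pJBL814 is a small (about 3.2 kb) bacterial expression and synthetic-biology plasmid built on a pACYC-type backbone. It replicates in E. coli from the p15A origin, catalogued as low copy. This origin is compatible with ColE1-type plasmids, so it can coexist with a second vector. Selection is by chloramphenicol, through the cat (chloramphenicol acetyltransferase) gene, which is driven by its native promoter and followed by the lambda t0 terminator. The automated annotation also flags short fragments of an RSF origin, IS1, and the lac UV5 and tet promoters. These appear to be backbone remnants or partial matches rather than functional parts.

The payload is a riboswitch-controlled reporter cassette. The strong constitutive synthetic promoter J23119 (the SpeI-ending variant) drives transcription directly into a fluoride riboswitch leader, which sits upstream of a 714 bp superfolder GFP coding sequence. The unit is closed by the rrnB T1 and T7Te terminators. According to the record, the riboswitch is the Bacillus cereus fluoride riboswitch in which the region where the pseudoknot and terminator overlap has been replaced with the corresponding sequence from "T. pe", a species abbreviation the record does not expand.

Fluoride riboswitches of this kind act transcriptionally. Ligand binding stabilises the aptamer pseudoknot, which prevents formation of the intrinsic terminator hairpin, so transcription continues into the downstream gene. sfGFP fluorescence therefore reports switching in cells. The chimeric design fits the associated study of how pseudoknot base pairing influences cotranscriptional folding and switching, with this plasmid presumably serving as one variant for comparison in a series.
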