Addgene plasmid #204133: pJBL814
Purpose: Bacillus cereus (B. ce) fluoride riboswitch, pseudoknot/terminator overlap from T. pe
Depositing lab: Julius Lucks. Depositing organization: Northwestern University. Publication: The effect of pseudoknot base pairing on cotranscriptional structural switching of the fluoride riboswitch. Hertz LM, White EN, Kuznedelov K, Cheng L, Yu AM, Kakkaramadam R, Severinov K, Chen A, Lucks JB. Nucleic Acids Res. 2024 May 8;52(8):4466-4482. doi: 10.1093/nar/gkae231. PubMed 38567721.
Backbone
  Vector backbone: p15A oripACYC
  Total vector size (bp): 3205
  Vector type: Bacterial Expression, Synthetic Biology
Growth in bacteria
  Bacterial resistance: Chloramphenicol, 25 μg/mL
  Growth temperature: 37°C
  Growth strain: DH5alpha
  Copy number: Low Copy
Gene/Insert
  Gene/Insert name: B. ce fluoride riboswitch with T. pe pseuoknot regulated sfGFP (alt name: superfolder Green Fluorescent Protein)
  Species: Synthetic
  Insert size (bp): 714
Terms and licenses: Academic/Nonprofit Terms; Industry Terms: Not Available to Industry
How to cite: pJBL814 was a gift from Julius Lucks (Addgene plasmid # 204133 ; http://n2t.net/addgene:204133 ; RRID:Addgene_204133)
